>Addgene plasmid #72449 | pJK547 | depositor full sequence | sequence record 133874 | pJK547 sequence 4937 bps
GGGGAATTGTGAGCGGATAACAATTCCCCTGTAGAAATAATTTTGTTTAACTTTAATAAGGAGATATACC
ATGGGCAGCAGCCATCACCATCATCACCACAGCCAGGATCCGAATTCGAGCTCGGCGCGCCTGCAGGTCG
ACAAGCTTGCGGCCGCATAATGCTTAAGTCGAACAGAAAGTAATCGTATTGTACACGGCCGCATAATCGA
AATTAATACGACTCACTATAGGGGAATTGTGAGCGGATAACAATTCCCCATCTTAGTATATTAGTTAAGT
ATAAGAAGGAGATATACATATGACCTCCTTACATTCTCCGCTTAAGCCCAATGCCGTTATTGGCATTGTG
GGGGGTGGCCAGCTTGGCCGCATGTCTGCTGTTGCTGCCGCGCGCCTTGGTTTTCGCACGCATATTCTTA
CGCCAGAGGCCAACGGCCCGGCGGCTCAGGTCTCTCACGCCGTAACATGCGGCAAGTATGATGATCCGAC
AGCACTGGATGCCTTTGCCCGCGCTGTTGATGTTGTTACCTTTGAATTTGAAAACATCAGCGCAGATGCA
CTGGACCGCCTAGCCAAACACTGCCCTGTTCATCCTTCGGGGCATATTCTGCGCATCAGTCAGGACCGAT
TGGCAGAAAAAACTTTTTTTGCTTCTGCGGGTATTCCACTCGCGCCATGGCATCCTGTTACCGATGTCAA
AACGCTACACGAAGCCGCAGAAAAAGTGGGTTTGCCGCTGATTCTCAAAACCACTCGCAATGGATATGAT
GGCAAAGGCCAGCGCCGTGTGCATCACATCCATGATCTGGAAGAGGCTTTCAACGCTCTGGCACCACATC
CTCTGGTTGCAGAAGGTATGGTGGATTTTGCTTGCGAGATTAGTGTTATGGTGGCGCGTGGTGCAGATGG
CACGGTAAGGTGCTTTGACCCGGCGCTGAACCGGCACTGGAACGGTATTCTGGATCTAACATTAGCCCCC
GCCCCCATTGACCCAGATATTGCCACGCAGGCCATAAAACTAGCCACCACCATTGCAGAAAAGCTGGAGC
TGGTTGGTATTCTGGGCGTTGAAATGTTTGTTGATTGCACCGGCAACCTGCTGGTGAATGAAATGGCCCC
GCGCCCCCATAATTCTGGCCATTGGACCATGAATGCCTGCCCGCAGGACCAATTTGACATGCATATCCGT
GCAGTTGCGGGGCTGCCTTTGCCGCACGCTGTGCGCCATTCTGATGCAATCATGAAAAATCTGTTCGGGC
CGGAAGATATGGCGCTGCTGCCGCAGATTATGGCCACGCAGGGCTTTATTCCGCATCTATATGGCAAGGC
AGAAGCCAGAGTGGGCCGTAAAATGGGGCATGTAAATATTCTGTTCCCCTACGGTGCGCTGCCAGGCAAT
TTGGGTATTCAGGATGCCTTGGGCCCATTGGCCACCAAAACGGCCGCTGTGGAAGATGAAGAATCTGCCA
GTTAAGAATTCGAGCTCCGTCGACAAGCTTGCGGCCGCACTCGAGTCTGGTAAAGAAACCGCTGCTGCGA
AATTTGAACGCCAGCACATGGACTCGTCTACTAGCGCAGCTTAATTAACCTAGGCTGCTGCCACCGCTGA
GCAATAACTAGCATAACCCCTTGGGGCCTCTAAACGGGTCTTGAGGGGTTTTTTGCTGAAACCTCAGGCA
TTTGAGAAGCACACGGTCACACTGCTTCCGGTAGTCAATAAACCGGTAAACCAGCAATAGACATAAGCGG
CTATTTAACGACCCTGCCCTGAACCGACGACCGGGTCATCGTGGCCGGATCTTGCGGCCCCTCGGCTTGA
ACGAATTGTTAGACATTATTTGCCGACTACCTTGGTGATCTCGCCTTTCACGTAGTGGACAAATTCTTCC
AACTGATCTGCGCGCGAGGCCAAGCGATCTTCTTCTTGTCCAAGATAAGCCTGTCTAGCTTCAAGTATGA
CGGGCTGATACTGGGCCGGCAGGCGCTCCATTGCCCAGTCGGCAGCGACATCCTTCGGCGCGATTTTGCC
GGTTACTGCGCTGTACCAAATGCGGGACAACGTAAGCACTACATTTCGCTCATCGCCAGCCCAGTCGGGC
GGCGAGTTCCATAGCGTTAAGGTTTCATTTAGCGCCTCAAATAGATCCTGTTCAGGAACCGGATCAAAGA
GTTCCTCCGCCGCTGGACCTACCAAGGCAACGCTATGTTCTCTTGCTTTTGTCAGCAAGATAGCCAGATC
AATGTCGATCGTGGCTGGCTCGAAGATACCTGCAAGAATGTCATTGCGCTGCCATTCTCCAAATTGCAGT
TCGCGCTTAGCTGGATAACGCCACGGAATGATGTCGTCGTGCACAACAATGGTGACTTCTACAGCGCGGA
GAATCTCGCTCTCTCCAGGGGAAGCCGAAGTTTCCAAAAGGTCGTTGATCAAAGCTCGCCGCGTTGTTTC
ATCAAGCCTTACGGTCACCGTAACCAGCAAATCAATATCACTGTGTGGCTTCAGGCCGCCATCCACTGCG
GAGCCGTACAAATGTACGGCCAGCAACGTCGGTTCGAGATGGCGCTCGATGACGCCAACTACCTCTGATA
GTTGAGTCGATACTTCGGCGATCACCGCTTCCCTCATACTCTTCCTTTTTCAATATTATTGAAGCATTTA
TCAGGGTTATTGTCTCATGAGCGGATACATATTTGAATGTATTTAGAAAAATAAACAAATAGCTAGCTCA
CTCGGTCGCTACGCTCCGGGCGTGAGACTGCGGCGGGCGCTGCGGACACATACAAAGTTACCCACAGATT
CCGTGGATAAGCAGGGGACTAACATGTGAGGCAAAACAGCAGGGCCGCGCCGGTGGCGTTTTTCCATAGG
CTCCGCCCTCCTGCCAGAGTTCACATAAACAGACGCTTTTCCGGTGCATCTGTGGGAGCCGTGAGGCTCA
ACCATGAATCTGACAGTACGGGCGAAACCCGACAGGACTTAAAGATCCCCACCGTTTCCGGCGGGTCGCT
CCCTCTTGCGCTCTCCTGTTCCGACCCTGCCGTTTACCGGATACCTGTTCCGCCTTTCTCCCTTACGGGA
AGTGTGGCGCTTTCTCATAGCTCACACACTGGTATCTCGGCTCGGTGTAGGTCGTTCGCTCCAAGCTGGG
CTGTAAGCAAGAACTCCCCGTTCAGCCCGACTGCTGCGCCTTATCCGGTAACTGTTCACTTGAGTCCAAC
CCGGAAAAGCACGGTAAAACGCCACTGGCAGCAGCCATTGGTAACTGGGAGTTCGCAGAGGATTTGTTTA
GCTAAACACGCGGTTGCTCTTGAAGTGTGCGCCAAAGTCCGGCTACACTGGAAGGACAGATTTGGTTGCT
GTGCTCTGCGAAAGCCAGTTACCACGGTTAAGCAGTTCCCCAACTGACTTAACCTTCGATCAAACCACCT
CCCCAGGTGGTTTTTTCGTTTACAGGGCAAAAGATTACGCGCAGAAAAAAAGGATCTCAAGAAGATCCTT
TGATCTTTTCTACTGAACCGCTCTAGATTTCAGTGCAATTTATCTCTTCAAATGTAGCACCTGAAGTCAG
CCCCATACGATATAAGTTGTAATTCTCATGTTAGTCATGCCCCGCGCCCACCGGAAGGAGCTGACTGGGT
TGAAGGCTCTCAAGGGCATCGGTCGAGATCCCGGTGCCTAATGAGTGAGCTAACTTACATTAATTGCGTT
GCGCTCACTGCCCGCTTTCCAGTCGGGAAACCTGTCGTGCCAGCTGCATTAATGAATCGGCCAACGCGCG
GGGAGAGGCGGTTTGCGTATTGGGCGCCAGGGTGGTTTTTCTTTTCACCAGTGAGACGGGCAACAGCTGA
TTGCCCTTCACCGCCTGGCCCTGAGAGAGTTGCAGCAAGCGGTCCACGCTGGTTTGCCCCAGCAGGCGAA
AATCCTGTTTGATGGTGGTTAACGGCGGGATATAACATGAGCTGTCTTCGGTATCGTCGTATCCCACTAC
CGAGATGTCCGCACCAACGCGCAGCCCGGACTCGGTAATGGCGCGCATTGCGCCCAGCGCCATCTGATCG
TTGGCAACCAGCATCGCAGTGGGAACGATGCCCTCATTCAGCATTTGCATGGTTTGTTGAAAACCGGACA
TGGCACTCCAGTCGCCTTCCCGTTCCGCTATCGGCTGAATTTGATTGCGAGTGAGATATTTATGCCAGCC
AGCCAGACGCAGACGCGCCGAGACAGAACTTAATGGGCCCGCTAACAGCGCGATTTGCTGGTGACCCAAT
GCGACCAGATGCTCCACGCCCAGTCGCGTACCGTCTTCATGGGAGAAAATAATACTGTTGATGGGTGTCT
GGTCAGAGACATCAAGAAATAACGCCGGAACATTAGTGCAGGCAGCTTCCACAGCAATGGCATCCTGGTC
ATCCAGCGGATAGTTAATGATCAGCCCACTGACGCGTTGCGCGAGAAGATTGTGCACCGCCGCTTTACAG
GCTTCGACGCCGCTTCGTTCTACCATCGACACCACCACGCTGGCACCCAGTTGATCGGCGCGAGATTTAA
TCGCCGCGACAATTTGCGACGGCGCGTGCAGGGCCAGACTGGAGGTGGCAACGCCAATCAGCAACGACTG
TTTGCCCGCCAGTTGTTGTGCCACGCGGTTGGGAATGTAATTCAGCTCCGCCATCGCCGCTTCCACTTTT
TCCCGCGTTTTCGCAGAAACGTGGCTGGCCTGGTTCACCACGCGGGAAACGGTCTGATAAGAGACACCGG
CATACTCTGCGACATCGTATAACGTTACTGGTTTCACATTCACCACCCTGAATTGACTCTCTTCCGGGCG
CTATCATGCCATACCGCGAAAGGTTTTGCGCCATTCGATGGTGTCCGGGATCTCGACGCTCTCCCTTATG
CGACTCCTGCATTAGGAAATTAATACGACTCACTATA
Features (pLannotate 1.2.2; 17 found; start..end, strand, type, name):
      3..27      +  protein_bind   lac operator: The lac repressor binds to the lac operator to inhibit transcription in E. coli. This inhibition can be relieved by adding lactose or isopropyl-β-D-thiogalactopyranoside (IPTG). lac repressor encoded by lacI
     42..64      +  RBS            RBS: efficient ribosome binding site from bacteriophage T7 gene 10 (Olins and Rangwala, 1989)
    214..232     +  promoter       T7 promoter: promoter for bacteriophage T7 RNA polymerase
    233..257     +  protein_bind   lac operator: The lac repressor binds to the lac operator to inhibit transcription in E. coli. This inhibition can be relieved by adding lactose or isopropyl-β-D-thiogalactopyranoside (IPTG). lac repressor encoded by lacI
    321..1379    +  CDS            purK: PURK_BRUME - Protein inferred from homology: Swiss-Prot protein existence level 3. Catalyzes the ATP-dependent conversion of 5-aminoimidazole ribonucleotide (AIR) and HCO(3)(-) to N5-carboxyaminoimidazole ribonucleotide (N5-CAIR). From Brucella melitensis biotype 1 (strain 16M / ATCC 23456 / NCTC 10094).
   1522..1563    +  CDS            S-Tag (fragment): affinity and epitope tag derived from pancreatic ribonuclease A
   1593..1610    +  CDS            SET1 (fragment): solubility-enhancement tag derived from T7 phage gene 10B
   1618..1665    +  terminator     T7 terminator: transcription terminator for bacteriophage T7 RNA polymerase
   1836..2627    -  CDS            SmR: aminoglycoside adenylyltransferase (Murphy, 1985); aadA; confers resistance to spectinomycin and streptomycin
   2628..2719    -  promoter       AmpR promoter: bla
   2767..3505    -  rep_origin     CloDF13 ori: Plasmids containing the CloDF13 (CDF) origin of replication can be propagated in E. coli cells that contain additional plasmids with compatible origins.
   3602..3666    -  CDS            TcR (fragment): tetracycline efflux protein; tet; confers resistance to tetracycline
   3681..3702    -  protein_bind   CAP binding site: CAP binding activates transcription in the presence of cAMP. E. coli catabolite activator protein
   3715..4797    -  CDS            lacI: lac repressor; lacI; The lac repressor binds to the lac operator to inhibit transcription in E. coli. This inhibition can be relieved by adding lactose or isopropyl-β-D-thiogalactopyranoside (IPTG).
   4798..4875    -  promoter       lacI promoter: lacI
   4883..4918    -  CDS            TcR (fragment): tetracycline efflux protein; tet; confers resistance to tetracycline
   4921..2       +  promoter       T7 promoter (across the origin): promoter for bacteriophage T7 RNA polymerase
