[The description below was written by a language model from this plasmid's Addgene catalogue record and pLannotate feature annotations shown in this document.]
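Description:
pJK547 is a bacterial expression plasmid built on the pCDFDuet backbone for producing a mutant form of N5-carboxyaminoimidazole ribonucleotide synthetase (PurK) from Acetobacter aceti 1023. The plasmid totals 4,937 bp and replicates in E. coli from the CloDF13 (CDF) origin, which is compatible with other common origins and so allows co-maintenance with additional expression plasmids. Selection is by streptomycin through the aadA aminoglycoside adenylyltransferase gene (SmR, which also confers spectinomycin resistance), annotated with an AmpR (bla) promoter immediately upstream. The record lists the copy number as unknown.

As a Duet vector it carries two T7 promoter/lac operator units. The purK open reading frame was cloned between NdeI and XhoI, which places it downstream of the second T7 promoter and lac operator, with the T7 terminator following. The first T7 promoter/lac operator/gene 10 RBS unit has no annotated coding sequence behind it. A lacI gene with its own promoter supplies lac repressor, so transcription is held off until induction with IPTG or lactose in a host that provides T7 RNA polymerase.

The insert encodes the Val319-to-Phe variant (AaPurK-V319F). The automated annotation identifies the CDS by homology to a Brucella PurK, but the catalogue entry gives A. aceti as the source. PurK catalyses the ATP-dependent conversion of 5-aminoimidazole ribonucleotide and bicarbonate to N5-CAIR in purine biosynthesis. An S-tag fragment lies downstream of the annotated CDS, but the record does not say whether it is fused to the protein. The short TcR and SET1 fragments appear to be incidental annotation matches rather than functional elements. The stated purpose is production of this mutant enzyme.
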