Addgene plasmid #72449: pJK547
Purpose: Produces Acetobacter aceti 1023 N5-carboxyaminoimidazole ribonucleotide synthetase, Val319>Phe mutant (AaPurK-V319F)
Depositing lab: T. J. Kappock. Depositing organization: Purdue University.
Backbone
  Vector backbone: pCDFDuet
  Backbone size w/o insert (bp): 3781
  Total vector size (bp): 4937
  Vector type: Bacterial Expression
Growth in bacteria
  Bacterial resistance: Streptomycin, 50 μg/mL
  Growth temperature: 37°C
  Growth strain: DH5alpha
  Copy number: Unknown
Gene/Insert
  Gene/Insert name: N5-carboxyaminoimidazole ribonucleotide synthetase (alt names: purK; AZ09_02690)
  Species: Acetobacter aceti 1023
  Mutation: Val319 to Phe
  GenBank ID: AAZ04484.1 KDE21030.1
  Promoter: T7
  Cloning method: Restriction Enzyme; 5′ cloning site NdeI (not destroyed); 3′ cloning site XhoI (not destroyed)
  Sequencing primers: 5′ DuetUP2; 3′ T7 terminator
Terms and licenses: Academic/Nonprofit Terms; Industry Terms: Not Available to Industry
Depositor comments: CDF ori
How to cite: pJK547 was a gift from T. J. Kappock (Addgene plasmid # 72449 ; http://n2t.net/addgene:72449 ; RRID:Addgene_72449)
