>Addgene plasmid #72449 | pJK547 | addgene partial sequence | sequence record 136707 | DuetDOWN-1 5'-TTGTACACGGCCGCATAATC-3'
GGGGAATTGTGAGCGGATAACAATTCCCCATCTTAGTATATTAGTTAAGTATAAGAAGGAGATATACATA
TGACCTCCTTACATTCTCCGCTTAAGCCCAATGCCGTTATTGGCATTGTGGGGGGTGGCCAGCTTGGCCG
CATGTCTGCTGTTGCTGCCGCGCGCCTTGGTTTTCGCACGCATATTCTTACGCCAGAGGCCAACGGCCCG
GCGGCTCAGGTCTCTCACGCCGTAACATGCGGCAAGTATGATGATCCGACAGCACTGGATGCCTTTGCCC
GCGCTGTTGATGTTGTTACCTTTGAATTTGAAAACATCAGCGCAGATGCACTGGACCGCCTAGCCAAACA
CTGCCCTGTTCATCCTTCGGGGCATATTCTGCGCATCAGTCAGGACCGATTGGCAGAAAAAACTTTTTTT
GCTTCTGCGGGTATTCCACTCGCGCCATGGCATCCTGTTACCGATGTCAAAACGCTACACGAAGCCGCAG
AAAAAGTGGGTTTGCCGCTGATTCTCAAAACCACTCGCAATGGATATGATGGCAAAGGCCAGCGCCGTGT
GCATCACATCCATGATCTGGAAGAGGCTTTCAACGCTCTGGCACCACATCCTCTGGTTGCAGAAGGTATG
GTGGATTTTGCTTGCGAGATTAGTGTTATGGTGGCGCGTGGTGCAGATGGCACGGTAAGGTGCTTTGACC
CGGCGCTGAACCGGCACTGGAACGGTATTCTGGATCTAACATTAGCCCCCGCCCCCATTGACCCAGATAT
TGCCACGCAGGCCATAAAACTAGCCACCACCATTGCAGAAAAGCTGGAGCTGGTTGGTATTCTGGGCGTT
GAAATGTTTGTTGATTGCACCGGCAACCTGCTGGTGAATGAAATGGCCCCGCGCCCCCATAATTCTGGCC
ATTGGACCATGAATGCCTGCCCGCAGGACCAATTT
