>Addgene plasmid #72449 | pJK547 | addgene partial sequence | sequence record 136708 | T7term 5'-GCTAGTTATTGCTCAGCGG-3'
TAGACGAGTCCATGTGCTGGCGTTCAAATTTCGCAGCAGCGGTTTCTTTACCAGACTCGAGTGCGGCCGC
AAGCTTGTCGACGGAGCTCGAATTCTTAACTGGCAGATTCTTCATCTTCCACAGCGGCCGTTTTGGTGGC
CAATGGGCCCAAGGCATCCTGAATACCCAAATTGCCTGGCAGCGCACCGTAGGGGAACAGAATATTTACA
TGCCCCATTTTACGGCCCACTCTGGCTTCTGCCTTGCCATATAGATGCGGAATAAAGCCCTGCGTGGCCA
TAATCTGCGGCAGCAGCGCCATATCTTCCGGCCCGAACAGATTTTTCATGATTGCATCAGAATGGCGCAC
AGCGTGCGGCAAAGGCAGCCCCGCAACTGCACGGATATGCATGTCAAATTGGTCCTGCGGGCAGGCATTC
ATGGTCCAATGGCCAGAATTATGGGGGCGCGGGGCCATTTCATTCACCAGCAGGTTGCCGGTGCAATCAA
CAAACATTTCAACGCCCAGAATACCAACCAGCTCCAGCTTTTCTGCAATGGTGGTGGCTAGTTTTATGGC
CTGCGTGGCAATATCTGGGTCAATGGGGGCGGGGGCTAATGTTAGATCCAGAATACCGTTCCAGTGCCGG
TTCAGCGCCGGGTCAAAGCACCTTACCGTGCCATCTGCACCACGCGCCACCATAACACTAATCTCGCAAG
CAAAATCCACCATACCTTCTGCAACCAGAGGATGTGGTGCCAGAGCGTTGAAAGCCTCTTCCAGATCATG
GATGTGATGCACACGGCGCTGGCCTTTGCCATCATATCCATTGCGAGTGGTTTTGAGAATCAGCGGCAAA
CCCACTTTTTCTGCGGCTTCGTGTAGCGTTTTGACATCGGTAACAGGATGCCATGGCGCGAGTGGAATAC
CCGCAGAAGCAAAAAAAGTTTTTTCTGCCAATCGGTCCTGACTGATGCGCAGAATATGCCCCGAAGGATG
AACAGGGCAGTGTTTGGCTAGGCGGTCCAGTGCATCTGCGCTGA
